>Addgene plasmid #157359 | pD649-HAsp-UNC5B-COMP5AP-AviTag-9xHis | depositor full sequence | sequence record 303827 | Full Sequence
TTTCAATATTATTGAAGCATTTATCAGGGTTATTGTCTCATGAGCGGATACATATTTGAATGTATTTAGA
AAAATAAACAAATAGGGGTCAGTGTTACAACCAATTAACCAATTCTGAACATTATCGCGAGCCCATTTAT
ACCTGAATATGGCTCATAACACCCCTTGCTCATGACCAAAATCCCTTAACGTGAGTTACGCGCGCGTCGT
TCCACTGAGCGTCAGACCCCGTAGAAAAGATCAAAGGATCTTCTTGAGATCCTTTTTTTCTGCGCGTAAT
CTGCTGCTTGCAAACAAAAAAACCACCGCTACCAGCGGTGGTTTGTTTGCCGGATCAAGAGCTACCAACT
CTTTTTCCGAAGGTAACTGGCTTCAGCAGAGCGCAGATACCAAATACTGTTCTTCTAGTGTAGCCGTAGT
TAGCCCACCACTTCAAGAACTCTGTAGCACCGCCTACATACCTCGCTCTGCTAATCCTGTTACCAGTGGC
TGCTGCCAGTGGCGATAAGTCGTGTCTTACCGGGTTGGACTCAAGACGATAGTTACCGGATAAGGCGCAG
CGGTCGGGCTGAACGGGGGGTTCGTGCACACAGCCCAGCTTGGAGCGAACGACCTACACCGAACTGAGAT
ACCTACAGCGTGAGCTATGAGAAAGCGCCACGCTTCCCGAAGGGAGAAAGGCGGACAGGTATCCGGTAAG
CGGCAGGGTCGGAACAGGAGAGCGCACGAGGGAGCTTCCAGGGGGAAACGCCTGGTATCTTTATAGTCCT
GTCGGGTTTCGCCACCTCTGACTTGAGCGTCGATTTTTGTGATGCTCGTCAGGGGGGCGGAGCCTATGGA
AAAACGCCAGCAACGCGGCCTTTTTACGGTTCCTGGCCTTTTGCTGGCCTTTTGCTCACATGTTCTTTCC
TGCGTTATCCCCTGATTCTGTGGATAACCGTATTACCGCCTTTGAGTGAGCTGATACCGCTCGCCGCAGC
CGAACGACCGAGCGCAGCGAGTCAGTGAGCGAGGAAGCGGAAGGCGAGAGTAGGGAACTGCCAGGCATCA
AACTAAGCAGAAGGCCCCTGACGGATGGCCTTTTTGCGTTTCTACAAACTCTTTCTGTGTTGTAAAACGA
CGGCCAGTCTTAAGCTCGGGCCCCCTGGGCGGTTCTGATAACGAGTAATCGTTAATCCGCAAATAACGTA
AAAACCCGCTTCGGCGGGTTTTTTTATGGGGGGAGTTTAGGGAAAGAGCATTTGTCAGAATATTTAAGGG
CGCCTGTCACTTTGCTTGATATATGAGAATTATTTAACCTTATAAATGAGAAAAAAGCAACGCACTTTAA
ATAAGATACGTTGCTTTTTCGATTGATGAACACCTATAATTAAACTATTCATCTATTATTTATGATTTTT
TGTATATACAATATTTCTAGTTTGTTAAAGAGAATTAAGAAAATAAATCTCGAAAATAATAAAGGGAAAA
TCAGTTTTTGATATCAAAATTATACATGTCAACGATAATACAAAATATAATACAAACTATAAGATGTTAT
CAGTATTTATTATCATTTAGAATAAATTTTGTGTCGCCCTTAATTGTGAGCGGATAACAATTACGAGCTT
CATGCACAGTGGCGTTGACTCAATATTGGCCATTAGCCATATTATTCATTGGTTATATAGCATAAATCAA
TATTGGCTATTGGCCATTGCATACGTTGTATCTATATCATAATATGTACATTTATATTGGCTCATGTCCA
ATATGACCGCCATGTTGGCATTGATTATTGACTAGTTATTAATAGTAATCAATTACGGGGTCATTAGTTC
ATAGCCCATATATGGAGTTCCGCGTTACATAACTTACGGTAAATGGCCCGCCTGGCTGACCGCCCAACGA
CCCCCGCCCATTGACGTCAATAATGACGTATGTTCCCATAGTAACGCCAATAGGGACTTTCCATTGACGT
CAATGGGTGGAGTATTTACGGTAAACTGCCCACTTGGCAGTACATCAAGTGTATCATATGCCAAGTACGC
CCCCTATTGACGTCAATGACGGTAAATGGCCCGCCTGGCATTATGCCCAGTACATGACCTTATGGGACTT
TCCTACTTGGCAGTACATCTACGTATTAGTCATCGCTATTACCATGGTGATGCGGTTTTGGCAGTACATC
AATGGGCGTGGATAGCGGTTTGACTCACGGGGATTTCCAAGTCTCCACCCCATTGACGTCAATGGGAGTT
TGTTTTGGCACCAAAATCAACGGGACTTTCCAAAATGTCGTAACAACTCCGCCCCATTGACGCAAATGGG
CGGTAGGCGTGTACGGTGGGAGGTCTATATAAGCAGAGCTCGTTTAGTGAACCGTCAGATCGCCTGGAGA
CGCCATCCACGCTGTTTTGACCTCCATAGAAGACACCGGGACCGATCCAGCCTCCGCGGCCGGGAACGGT
GCATTGGAACGCGGATTCCCCGTGCCAAGAGTGACGTAAGTACCGCCTATAGAGTCTATAGGCCCACCCC
CTTGGCTTCGTTAGAACGCGGCTACAATTAATACATAACCTTATGTATCATACACATACGATTTAGGTGA
CACTATAGAATAACATCCACTTTGCCTTTCTCTCCACAGGTGTCCACTCCCAGGTCCAACTGCACCTCGG
TTCTATCGAAAACGCGCCTGCTAGCGCCACCATGAAGACCATCATTGCCCTGAGCTACATCTTCTGCCTG
GTGTTCGCTGCGGCCGCCGGAACAGATTCTGGATCTGAGGTTCTGCCCGACAGCTTCCCTAGCGCTCCTG
CTGAACCCCTGCCTTACTTCCTGCAAGAGCCCCAGGATGCCTACATCGTGAAGAACAAGCCCGTGGAACT
GCGGTGCAGAGCCTTTCCTGCCACACAGATCTACTTCAAGTGCAACGGCGAGTGGGTGTCCCAGAACGAC
CACGTGACACAAGAAGGACTGGACGAGGCCACAGGCCTGAGAGTCAGAGAAGTGCAGATCGAGGTGTCCC
GGCAGCAGGTCGAGGAACTGTTTGGCCTGGAAGATTACTGGTGCCAGTGCGTGGCATGGTCTAGCGCCGG
CACCACAAAAAGCAGACGGGCCTACGTGCGGATCGCCTACCTGCGGAAGAACTTCGACCAAGAGCCTCTG
GGCAAAGAGGTGCCCCTGGATCACGAAGTGCTGCTGCAGTGTAGACCTCCTGAAGGCGTGCCAGTGGCCG
AAGTGGAATGGCTGAAGAACGAGGACGTGATCGACCCTACTCAGGATACCAACTTCCTGCTGACCATCGA
CCACAACCTGATCATCCGGCAGGCCAGACTGAGCGACACCGCCAATTATACCTGCGTGGCCAAGAACATT
GTGGCCAAGCGGAGAAGCACCACCGCCACCGTGATCGTGTATGTGAATGGCGGCTGGTCTAGCTGGGCCG
AGTGGTCCCCTTGCAGCAATAGATGTGGCAGAGGCTGGCAGAAGCGGACCAGAACCTGTACAAACCCCGC
ACCTCTTAACGGCGGAGCCTTCTGTGAAGGCCAGGCCTTTCAGAAAACCGCCTGCACCACCATCTGTCCC
GTTGATGGTGCTTGGACAGAGTGGTCCAAGTGGTCCGCCTGTAGCACAGAATGCGCCCATTGGCGGAGCC
GCGAGTGTATGGCTCCTCCACCTCAAAACGGCGGCAGAGATTGCTCTGGCACCCTGCTGGACAGCAAGAA
CTGTACCGATGGCCTGTGCATGCAGAACAAGAAAACCCTGAGCGACCCCAACAGCCATCTGCTGGAAGCC
AGCGGAGATGCCGCTCTGTATGGCGCGCCGGAAGATCAAGTTGATCCAAGATTGATTGATGGCAAGGGCG
GATCTCTGGAGGTGCTGTTCCAGGGACCAGGCGGAAGCGGCAATCCCGGCGGCGATCTGGCCCCCCAGAT
GCTGCGCGAGCTGCAGGAGACCAATGCCGCCCTGCAGGACGTGCGCGAGCTGCTGCGCCACCGCGTGAAG
GAGATCACCTTCCTGAAGAACACCGTGATGGAGTGCGACGCCTGCGGTATGCAGCCCTCTAGAGGCTCCG
GCTCCATCATCCCAGTTGAGGAGGAGAACCCGGACTTCTGGAACCGCGAGGCAGCCGAGGCCCTGGGTGC
CGCCAAGAAGCTGCAGCCTGCACAGACAGCCGCCAAGAACCTCATCATCTTCCTGGGCGATGGGATGGGG
GTGTCTACGGTGACAGCTGCCAGGATCCTAAAAGGGCAGAAGAAGGACAAACTGGGGCCTGAGATACCCC
TGGCCATGGACCGCTTCCCATATGTGGCTCTGTCCAAGACATACAATGTAGACAAACATGTGCCAGACAG
TGGAGCCACAGCCACGGCCTACCTGTGCGGGGTCAAGGGCAACTTCCAGACCATTGGCTTGAGTGCAGCC
GCCCGCTTTAACCAGTGCAACACGACACGCGGCAACGAGGTCATCTCCGTGATGAATCGGGCCAAGAAAG
CAGGGAAGTCAGTGGGAGTGGTAACCACCACACGAGTGCAGCACGCCTCGCCAGCCGGCACCTACGCCCA
CACGGTGAACCGCAACTGGTACTCGGACGCCGACGTGCCTGCCTCGGCCCGCCAGGAGGGGTGCCAGGAC
ATCGCTACGCAGCTCATCTCCAACATGGACATTGACGTGATCCTAGGTGGAGGCCGAAAGTACATGTTTC
GCATGGGAACCCCAGACCCTGAGTACCCAGATGACTACAGCCAAGGTGGGACCAGGCTGGACGGGAAGAA
TCTGGTGCAGGAATGGCTGGCGAAGCGCCAGGGTGCCCGGTATGTGTGGAACCGCACTGAGCTCATGCAG
GCTTCCCTGGACCCGTCTGTGACCCATCTCATGGGTCTCTTTGAGCCTGGAGACATGAAATACGAGATCC
ACCGAGACTCCACACTGGACCCCTCCCTGATGGAGATGACAGAGGCTGCCCTGCGCCTGCTGAGCAGGAA
CCCCCGCGGCTTCTTCCTCTTCGTGGAGGGTGGTCGCATCGACCATGGTCATCATGAAAGCAGGGCTTAC
CGGGCACTGACTGAGACGATCATGTTCGACGACGCCATTGAGAGGGCGGGCCAGCTCACCAGCGAGGAGG
ACACGCTGAGCCTCGTCACTGCCGACCACTCCCACGTCTTCTCCTTCGGAGGCTACCCCCTGCGAGGGAG
CTCCATCTTCGGGCTGGCCCCTGGCAAGGCCCGGGACAGGAAGGCCTACACGGTCCTCCTATACGGAAAC
GGTCCAGGCTATGTGCTCAAGGACGGCGCCCGGCCGGATGTTACCGAGAGCGAGAGCGGGAGCCCCGAGT
ATCGGCAGCAGTCAGCAGTGCCCCTGGACGAAGAGACCCACGCAGGCGAGGACGTGGCGGTGTTCGCGCG
CGGCCCGCAGGCGCACCTGGTTCACGGCGTGCAGGAGCAGACCTTCATAGCGCACGTCATGGCCTTCGCC
GCCTGCCTGGAGCCCTACACCGCCTGCGACCTGGCGCCCCCCGCCGGCACCACCGACGCCGCGCACCCGG
GTGGCGGAGGACTGAACGACATCTTCGAGGCTCAGAAAATCGAATGGCACGAACATCACCATCACCATCA
CCATCACCATTAAGGCCGGCCTGTAGTCACTGGCACAACGCGTTACCCGGTAAGCCAATCGGGTATACAC
GGTCGTCATACTGCAGACAGGGTTCTTCTACTTTGCAAGATAGTCTTGAGTAGTAAAATAAATAGATAGA
GAAAATCAGCCTCGACTGTGCCTTCTAGTTGCCAGCCATCTGTTGTTTGCCCCTCCCCCGTGCCTTCCTT
GACCCTGGAAGGTGCCACTCCCACTGTCCTTTCCTAATAAAATGAGGAAATTGCATCACAACACTCAACC
CTATCTCGGTCTATTCTTTTGATTTATAAGGGATTTTGCCGATTTCGGCCTATTGGTTAAAAAATGAGCT
GATTTAACAAAAATTTAACGCGAATTAATTCTGTGGAATGTGTGTCAGTTAGGGTGTGGAAAGTCCCCAG
GCTCCCCAGCAGGCAGAAGTATGCAAAGCATGCATCTCAATTAGTCAGCAACCAGGTGTGGAAAGTCCCC
AGGCTCCCCAGCAGGCAGAAGTATGCAAAGCATGCATCTCAATTAGTCAGCAACCATAGTCCCGCCCCTA
ACTCCGCCCATCCCGCCCCTAACTCCGCCCAGTTCCGCCCATTCTCCGCCCCATGGCTGACTAATTTTTT
TTATTTATGCAGAGGCCGAGGCCGCCTCTGCCTCTGAGCTATTCCAGAAGTAGTGAGGAGGCTTTTTTGG
AGGCCTAGGCTTTTGCAAAAAGCTCCCGGGAGCTTGTATATCCATTTTCGGATCTGATCAGCACGTGTTG
ACAATTAATCATCGGCATAGTATATCGGCATAGTATAATACGACAAGGTGAGGAACTAAACCATGACCGA
GTACAAGCCCACGGTGCGCCTCGCCACCCGCGACGACGTCCCCAGGGCCGTACGCACCCTCGCCGCCGCG
TTCGCCGACTACCCCGCCACGCGCCACACCGTCGATCCGGACCGCCACATCGAGCGGGTCACCGAGCTGC
AAGAACTCTTCCTCACGCGCGTCGGGCTCGACATCGGCAAGGTGTGGGTCGCGGACGACGGCGCCGCGGT
GGCGGTCTGGACCACGCCGGAGAGCGTCGAAGCGGGGGCGGTGTTCGCCGAGATCGGCCCGCGCATGGCC
GAGTTGAGCGGTTCCCGGCTGGCCGCGCAGCAACAGATGGAAGGCCTCCTGGCGCCGCACCGGCCCAAGG
AGCCCGCGTGGTTCCTGGCCACCGTCGGCGTCTCGCCCGACCACCAGGGCAAGGGTCTGGGCAGCGCCGT
CGTGCTCCCCGGAGTGGAGGCGGCCGAGCGCGCCGGGGTGCCCGCCTTCCTGGAGACATCCGCGCCCCGC
AACCTCCCCTTCTACGAGCGGCTCGGCTTCACCGTCACCGCCGACGTCGAGGTGCCCGAAGGACCGCGCA
CCTGGTGCATGACCCGCAAGCCCGGTGCCTGACACGTGCTACGAGATTTCGATTCCACCGCCGCCTTCTA
TGAAAGGTTGGGCTTCGGAATCGTTTTCCGGGACGCCGGCTGGATGATCCTCCAGCGCGGGGATCTCATG
CTGGAGTTCTTCGCCCACCCCAACTTGTTTATTGCAGCTTATAATGGTTACAAATAAAGCAATAGCATCA
CAAATTTCACAAATAAAGCATTTTTTTCACTGCATTCTAGTTGTGGTTTGTCCAAACTCATCAATGTATC
TTATCATGTCTGTATACCGTCGACCTCTAGCTAGAGCTTGGCGTAATCATGGTCATTACCAATGCTTAAT
CAGTGAGGCACCTATCTCAGCGATCTGTCTATTTCGTTCATCCATAGTTGCCTGACTCCCCGTCGTGTAG
ATAACTACGATACGGGAGGGCTTACCATCTGGCCCCAGCGCTGCGATGATACCGCGAGAACCACGCTCAC
CGGCTCCGGATTTATCAGCAATAAACCAGCCAGCCGGAAGGGCCGAGCGCAGAAGTGGTCCTGCAACTTT
ATCCGCCTCCATCCAGTCTATTAATTGTTGCCGGGAAGCTAGAGTAAGTAGTTCGCCAGTTAATAGTTTG
CGCAACGTTGTTGCCATCGCTACAGGCATCGTGGTGTCACGCTCGTCGTTTGGTATGGCTTCATTCAGCT
CCGGTTCCCAACGATCAAGGCGAGTTACATGATCCCCCATGTTGTGCAAAAAAGCGGTTAGCTCCTTCGG
TCCTCCGATCGTTGTCAGAAGTAAGTTGGCCGCAGTGTTATCACTCATGGTTATGGCAGCACTGCATAAT
TCTCTTACTGTCATGCCATCCGTAAGATGCTTTTCTGTGACTGGTGAGTACTCAACCAAGTCATTCTGAG
AATAGTGTATGCGGCGACCGAGTTGCTCTTGCCCGGCGTCAATACGGGATAATACCGCGCCACATAGCAG
AACTTTAAAAGTGCTCATCATTGGAAAACGTTCTTCGGGGCGAAAACTCTCAAGGATCTTACCGCTGTTG
AGATCCAGTTCGATGTAACCCACTCGTGCACCCAACTGATCTTCAGCATCTTTTACTTTCACCAGCGTTT
CTGGGTGAGCAAAAACAGGAAGGCAAAATGCCGCAAAAAAGGGAATAAGGGCGACACGGAAATGTTGAAT
ACTCATATTCTTCCTT
Features (pLannotate 1.2.2; 24 found; start..end, strand, type, name):
    119..143     -  CDS            KanR (fragment): aminoglycoside phosphotransferase; aph(3')-Ia; confers resistance to kanamycin
    254..842     +  rep_origin     ori: high-copy-number ColE1/pMB1/pBR322/pUC origin of replication
   1067..1084    +  terminator     rrnB T2 terminator (fragment): transcription terminator T2 from the E. coli rrnB gene
   1109..1128    -  CDS            lacZα (fragment): LacZα fragment of β-galactosidase; lacZ fragment
   1584..1600    +  protein_bind   lac operator: The lac repressor binds to the lac operator to inhibit transcription in E. coli. This inhibition can be relieved by adding lactose or isopropyl-β-D-thiogalactopyranoside (IPTG). lac repressor encoded by lacI
   1843..2146    +  enhancer       CMV enhancer: human cytomegalovirus immediate early enhancer
   2147..2350    +  promoter       CMV promoter: human cytomegalovirus (CMV) immediate early promoter
   2486..2529    +  intron         CMV intron (fragment): modified intron A from human cytomegalovirus
   2581..2599    +  promoter       SP6 promoter: promoter for bacteriophage SP6 RNA polymerase
   2603..2640    +  CDS            IgH signal sequence (fragment): signal sequence from the mouse immunoglobulin heavy chain variable region
   2746..3801    +  CDS            UNC5B (fragment): UNC5B_HUMAN - Also known as P53RDL1 From Homo sapiens (Human).
   3898..4077    +  CDS            Comp (fragment): COMP_RAT - Experimental evidence at protein level: Swiss-Prot protein existence level 1. May play a role in the structural integrity of cartilage via its interaction with other extracellular matrix proteins such as the collagens and fibronectin. Can mediate the interaction of chondrocytes with the cartilage extracellular matrix through interaction with cell surface integrin receptors. Could play a role in the pathogenesis of osteoarthritis. Potent suppressor of apoptosis in both primary chondrocytes and transformed cells. Suppresses apoptosis by blocking the activation of caspase-3 and by indu
   4065..5517    +  CDS            SEAP (fragment): secreted alkaline phosphatase from human placenta The natural enzyme has a C-terminal transmembrane sequence that is replaced by a GPI anchor.
   5542..5583    +  CDS            AviTag™ (fragment): peptide tag that allows for enzymatic biotinylation
   5587..5610    +  CDS            8xHis: 8xHis affinity tag
   5756..5867    +  polyA_signal   bGH poly(A) signal: bovine growth hormone polyadenylation signal
   5868..5976    +  rep_origin     f1 ori (fragment): f1 bacteriophage origin of replication; arrow indicates direction of (+) strand synthesis
   5990..6319    +  promoter       SV40 promoter: SV40 enhancer and early promoter
   6367..6414    +  promoter       EM7 promoter: synthetic bacterial promoter&nbsp
   6433..7032    +  CDS            PuroR (fragment): puromycin N-acetyltransferase; pac from Streptomyces; confers resistance to puromycin
   7042..7167    +  CDS            ble (fragment): BLE_KLEPN - Experimental evidence at protein level: Swiss-Prot protein existence level 1. Binding protein with a strong affinity to the bleomycin family of antibiotics. Binds to CL990; an antimitotic-antibiotic compound. From Klebsiella pneumoniae.
   7162..7283    +  polyA_signal   SV40 poly(A) signal: SV40 polyadenylation signal
   7336..8196    -  CDS            AmpR: β-lactamase; bla; confers resistance to ampicillin, carbenicillin, and related antibiotics
   8199..89      -  promoter       AmpR promoter (fragment) (across the origin): bla
