[The description below was written by a language model from this plasmid's Addgene catalogue record and pLannotate feature annotations shown in this document.]
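Description:
pD649-HAsp-UNC5B-COMP5AP-AviTag-9xHis is a mammalian expression plasmid of about 8.2 kb, built on the pD649 backbone, for producing the extracellular domain of the human cell-surface receptor UNC5B (also called UNC5H2 or p53RDL1) as a secreted, multimerised reporter fusion. It is maintained in E. coli through a high-copy ColE1/pUC-type origin and selected with ampicillin via a complete β-lactamase gene. The feature table also shows short remnants of other backbone parts (KanR, lacZα, rrnB terminator and f1 ori fragments) that are too small to be functional.

Expression is driven by the CMV immediate-early enhancer and promoter, followed by a fragment of CMV intron A. An SP6 promoter just upstream of the coding region could support in vitro transcription and also serves as a sequencing primer site. The open reading frame starts with a signal peptide (named HAsp in the construct; the annotation tool matched part of it to an immunoglobulin heavy chain leader) that directs the protein into the secretory pathway. It is followed by the roughly 1.05 kb UNC5B ectodomain, cloned between preserved restriction sites. Downstream, in frame, come the coiled-coil region of rat cartilage oligomeric matrix protein, which assembles into pentamers and so raises binding avidity, then human placental alkaline phosphatase as an enzymatic reporter, an AviTag for site-specific biotinylation, and a polyhistidine tag for purification (9xHis by name, annotated as 8xHis). A bGH polyadenylation signal ends the transcript.

A separate SV40/EM7-driven cassette encoding puromycin N-acetyltransferase, with an SV40 poly(A) signal, could allow selection of transfected mammalian cells. The construct belongs to a collection made for screening extracellular protein–protein interactions among human IgSF cell-surface proteins. The depositor notes that some plasmids in the collection may carry an IS4-like transposase insertion upstream of the CMV promoter, though none is annotated here.
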