Addgene plasmid #157359: pD649-HAsp-UNC5B-COMP5AP-AviTag-9xHis
Purpose: Mammalian expression of cell-surface protein extracellular domain fused to COMP5AP-AviTag-9xHis. Protein is secreted from cells.
Depositing lab: Chris Garcia. Depositing organization: Stanford University. Publication: A Human IgSF Cell-Surface Interactome Reveals a Complex Network of Protein-Protein Interactions. Wojtowicz WM, Vielmetter J, Fernandes RA, Siepe DH, Eastman CL, Chisholm GB, Cox S, Klock H, Anderson PW, Rue SM, Miller JJ, Glaser SM, Bragstad ML, Vance J, Lam AW, Lesley SA, Zinn K, Garcia KC. Cell. 2020 Aug 20;182(4):1027-1043.e17. doi: 10.1016/j.cell.2020.07.025. PubMed 32822567.
Backbone
  Vector backbone: pD649
  Backbone size w/o insert (bp): 7153
  Vector type: Mammalian Expression
Growth in bacteria
  Bacterial resistance: Ampicillin, 100 μg/mL
  Growth temperature: 37°C
  Growth strain: DH5alpha
  Copy number: High Copy
Gene/Insert
  Gene/Insert name: UNC5B
  Species: H. sapiens (human)
  Insert size (bp): 1053
  Entrez Gene: UNC5B (a.k.a. UNC5H2, p53RDL1)
  Promoter: CMV/SP6
  Tag / fusion protein: COMP5AP-AviTag-9xHis (C terminal on backbone)
  Cloning method: Restriction Enzyme; 5′ cloning site GCGGCCGC (not destroyed); 3′ cloning site GGCGCGCC (not destroyed)
  Sequencing primers: 5′ ATTTAGGTGACACTATAG; 3′ CGTCGCACTCCATCACGGTG
Resource information
  A portion of this plasmid was derived from a plasmid made by: synthesis by ThermoFisher
Terms and licenses: Academic/Nonprofit Terms; Industry Terms: Not Available to Industry
Depositor comments: Some plasmids in this collection may have an IS4-like element ISVsa5 family transposase upstream of the CMV promoter.
How to cite: pD649-HAsp-UNC5B-COMP5AP-AviTag-9xHis was a gift from Chris Garcia (Addgene plasmid # 157359 ; http://n2t.net/addgene:157359 ; RRID:Addgene_157359)
