>Addgene plasmid #157359 | pD649-HAsp-UNC5B-COMP5AP-AviTag-9xHis | depositor partial sequence | sequence record 303828 | insert (extracellular domain)
GGAACAGATTCTGGATCTGAGGTTCTGCCCGACAGCTTCCCTAGCGCTCCTGCTGAACCCCTGCCTTACT
TCCTGCAAGAGCCCCAGGATGCCTACATCGTGAAGAACAAGCCCGTGGAACTGCGGTGCAGAGCCTTTCC
TGCCACACAGATCTACTTCAAGTGCAACGGCGAGTGGGTGTCCCAGAACGACCACGTGACACAAGAAGGA
CTGGACGAGGCCACAGGCCTGAGAGTCAGAGAAGTGCAGATCGAGGTGTCCCGGCAGCAGGTCGAGGAAC
TGTTTGGCCTGGAAGATTACTGGTGCCAGTGCGTGGCATGGTCTAGCGCCGGCACCACAAAAAGCAGACG
GGCCTACGTGCGGATCGCCTACCTGCGGAAGAACTTCGACCAAGAGCCTCTGGGCAAAGAGGTGCCCCTG
GATCACGAAGTGCTGCTGCAGTGTAGACCTCCTGAAGGCGTGCCAGTGGCCGAAGTGGAATGGCTGAAGA
ACGAGGACGTGATCGACCCTACTCAGGATACCAACTTCCTGCTGACCATCGACCACAACCTGATCATCCG
GCAGGCCAGACTGAGCGACACCGCCAATTATACCTGCGTGGCCAAGAACATTGTGGCCAAGCGGAGAAGC
ACCACCGCCACCGTGATCGTGTATGTGAATGGCGGCTGGTCTAGCTGGGCCGAGTGGTCCCCTTGCAGCA
ATAGATGTGGCAGAGGCTGGCAGAAGCGGACCAGAACCTGTACAAACCCCGCACCTCTTAACGGCGGAGC
CTTCTGTGAAGGCCAGGCCTTTCAGAAAACCGCCTGCACCACCATCTGTCCCGTTGATGGTGCTTGGACA
GAGTGGTCCAAGTGGTCCGCCTGTAGCACAGAATGCGCCCATTGGCGGAGCCGCGAGTGTATGGCTCCTC
CACCTCAAAACGGCGGCAGAGATTGCTCTGGCACCCTGCTGGACAGCAAGAACTGTACCGATGGCCTGTG
CATGCAGAACAAGAAAACCCTGAGCGACCCCAACAGCCATCTGCTGGAAGCCAGCGGAGATGCCGCTCTG
TAT
